>Addgene plasmid #122855 | pJL032 | addgene full sequence | sequence record 239397 | Addgene NGS Result
CCGAAACGCGCGAGACGAAAGGGCCTCGTGATACGCCTATTTTTATAGGTTAATGTCATGATAATAATGG
TTTCTTAGACGTCAGGTGGCACTTTTCGGGGAAATGTGCGCGGAACCCCTATTTGTTTATTTTTCTAAAT
ACATTCAAATATGTATCCGCTCATGAGACAATAACCCTGATAAATGCTTCAATAATATTGAAAAAGGAAG
AGTATGAGTATTCAACATTTCCGTGTCGCCCTTATTCCCTTTTTTGCGGCATTTTGCCTTCCTGTTTTTG
CTCACCCAGAAACGCTGGTGAAAGTAAAAGATGCTGAAGATCAGTTGGGTGCACGAGTGGGTTACATCGA
ACTGGATCTCAACAGCGGTAAGATCCTTGAGAGTTTTCGCCCCGAAGAACGTTTTCCAATGATGAGCACT
TTTAAAGTTCTGCTATGTGGCGCGGTATTATCCCGTATTGACGCCGGGCAAGAGCAACTCGGTCGCCGCA
TACACTATTCTCAGAATGACTTGGTTGAGTACTCACCAGTCACAGAAAAGCATCTTACGGATGGCATGAC
AGTAAGAGAATTATGCAGTGCTGCCATAACCATGAGTGATAACACTGCGGCCAACTTACTTCTGACAACG
ATCGGAGGACCGAAGGAGCTAACCGCTTTTTTGCACAACATGGGGGATCATGTAACTCGCCTTGATCGTT
GGGAACCGGAGCTGAATGAAGCCATACCAAACGACGAGCGTGACACCACGATGCCTGTAGCAATGGCAAC
AACGTTGCGCAAACTATTAACTGGCGAACTACTTACTCTAGCTTCCCGGCAACAATTAATAGACTGGATG
GAGGCGGATAAAGTTGCAGGACCACTTCTGCGCTCGGCCCTTCCGGCTGGCTGGTTTATTGCTGATAAAT
CTGGAGCCGGTGAGCGTGGCTCTCGAGGTATCATTGCAGCACTGGGGCCAGATGGTAAGCCCTCCCGTAT
CGTAGTTATCTACACGACGGGGAGTCAGGCAACTATGGATGAACGAAATAGACAGATCGCTGAGATAGGT
GCCTCACTGATTAAGCATTGGTAACTGTCAGACCAAGTTTACTCATATATACTTTAGATTGATTTAAAAC
TTCATTTTTAATTTAAAAGGATCTAGGTGAAGATCCTTTTTGATAATCTCATGACCAAAATCCCTTAACG
TGAGTTTTCGTTCCACTGAGCGTCAGACCCCGTAGAAAAGATCAAAGGATCTTCTTGAGATCCTTTTTTT
CTGCGCGTAATCTGCTGCTTGCAAACAAAAAAACCACCGCTACCAGCGGTGGTTTGTTTGCCGGATCAAG
AGCTACCAACTCTTTTTCCGAAGGTAACTGGCTTCAGCAGAGCGCAGATACCAAATACTGTTCTTCTAGT
GTAGCCGTAGTTAGGCCACCACTTCAAGAACTCTGTAGCACCGCCTACATACCTCGCTCTGCTAATCCTG
TTACCAGTGGCTGCTGCCAGTGGCGATAAGTCGTGTCTTACCGGGTTGGACTCAAGACGATAGTTACCGG
ATAAGGCGCAGCGGTCGGGCTGAACGGGGGGTTCGTGCACACAGCCCAGCTTGGAGCGAACGACCTACAC
CGAACTGAGATACCTACAGCGTGAGCTATGAGAAAGCGCCACGCTTCCCGAAGGGAGAAAGGCGGACAGG
TATCCGGTAAGCGGCAGGGTCGGAACAGGAGAGCGCACGAGGGAGCTTCCAGGGGGAAACGCCTGGTATC
TTTATAGTCCTGTCGGGTTTCGCCACCTCTGACTTGAGCGTCGATTTTTGTGATGCTCGTCAGGGGGGCG
GAGCCTATGGAAAAACGCCAGCAACGCGGCCTTTTTACGGTTCCTGGCCTTTTGCTGGCCTTTTGCTCAC
ATGTTCTTTCCTGCGTTATCCCCTGATTCTGTGGATAACCGTATTACCGCCTTTGAGTGAGCTGATACCG
CTCGCCGCAGCCGAACGACCGAGCGCAGCGAGTCAGTGAGCGAGGAAGCGGAAGAGCGCCCAATACGCAA
ACCGCCTCTCCCCGCGCGTTGGCCGATTCATTAATGCAGCTGGCACGACAGGTTTCCCGACTGGAAAGCG
GGCAGTGAGCGCAACGCAATTAATGTGAGTTAGCTCACTCATTAGGCACCCCAGGCTTTACACTTTATGC
TTCCGGCTCGTATGTTGTGTGGAATTGTGAGCGGATAACAATTTCACACGAGCTATTTAGGTGACACTAT
AGAAGTGAAGCTTGGTCTCATCAGGTATGGACATCTCCGGAGGGCTAGAATTTAAGGGTATCCCCGCCAC
TAATCGTGTTGATGATTCACCAGTTTCACCAACATCTGGTTTCACATACATCAAATCTTTGATTATTGAG
CCTAATGTCATAATTCCAAAGAGTTCAACTGGGTGTAACTGCCGAGGCAGCTGCACTGACTCAAAGAAAT
GTGCATGTGCTAAGCTTAATGGGGGTAACTTTCCATATGTTGACCTTAATGATGGCAGATTAATTGAGTC
TCGAGATGTTGTATTTGAATGTGGTCCTCACTGTGGGTGTGGGCCAAAATGTGTCAACCGAACTTCTCAG
AAGCGTCTAAGATTCAATCTTGAGGTTTTCCGCTCTGCAAAGAAGGGTTGGGCAGTTAGATCATGGGAGT
ACATACCAGCTGGTTCACCAGTATGTGAGTACATAGGAGTTGTCAGGAGAACTGCTGATGTGGATACTAT
CTCTGACAATGAATACATATTTGAGATTGACTGCCAACAGACAATGCAAGGTCTTGGTGGAAGACAGAGA
AGACTAAGAGATGTTGCTGTACCAATGAATAATGGAGTCAGTCAGAGCAGTGAAGATGAGAATGCGCCAG
AGTTCTGCATTGATGCTGGTTCAACAGGAAACTTTGCTAGGTTTATAAATCACAGTTGTGAACCAAACCT
ATTTGTTCAGTGCGTCCTGAGTTCTCACCAGGATATAAGGCTTGCCCGTGTGGTTCTTTTCGCAGCTGAC
AACATTTCCCCAATGCAGGAGCTCACTTACGACTATGGATATGCGCTTGATAGCGTTCATTAACTGCTGA
GACCGAATTCTCGCCCTATAGTGAGTCGTATTACCTGGCCGTCGTTTTACAACGTCGTGACTGGGAAAAC
CCTGGCGTTACCCAACTTAATCGCCTTGCAGCACATCCCCCTTTCGCCAGCTGGCGTAATAGCGAAGAGG
CCCGCACCGATCGCCCTTCCCAACAGTTGCGCAGCCTGAATGGCGAATGGCGCCTGATGCGGTATTTTCT
CCTTACGCATCTGTGCGGTATTTCACACCGCATATGGTGCACTCTCAGTACAATCTGCTCTGATGCCGCA
TAGTTAAGCCAGCCCCGACACCCGCCAACACCCGCTGACGCGCCCTGACGGGCTTGTCTGCTCCCGGCAT
CCGCTTACAGACAAGCTGTGACCGTCTCCGGGAGCTGCATGTGTCAGAGGTTTTCACCGTCATCA
Features (pLannotate 1.2.2; 13 found; start..end, strand, type, name):
    109..213     +  promoter       AmpR promoter: bla
    214..1074    +  CDS            AmpR: β-lactamase; bla; confers resistance to ampicillin, carbenicillin, and related antibiotics
   1245..1833    +  rep_origin     ori: high-copy-number ColE1/pMB1/pBR322/pUC origin of replication
   2016..2108    +  CDS            lacI (fragment): lac repressor; lacI; The lac repressor binds to the lac operator to inhibit transcription in E. coli. This inhibition can be relieved by adding lactose or isopropyl-β-D-thiogalactopyranoside (IPTG).
   2121..2142    +  protein_bind   CAP binding site: CAP binding activates transcription in the presence of cAMP. E. coli catabolite activator protein
   2157..2187    +  promoter       lac promoter: promoter for the E. coli lac operon
   2195..2211    +  protein_bind   lac operator: The lac repressor binds to the lac operator to inhibit transcription in E. coli. This inhibition can be relieved by adding lactose or isopropyl-β-D-thiogalactopyranoside (IPTG). lac repressor encoded by lacI
   2225..2243    +  promoter       SP6 promoter: promoter for bacteriophage SP6 RNA polymerase
   2270..3070    +  CDS            SUVH4 (fragment): SUVH4_ARATH - Also known as KYP, SDG33, SET33. Experimental evidence at protein level: Swiss-Prot protein existence level 1. Histone methyltransferase. Methylates 'Lys-9' of histone H3. H3 'Lys-9' methylation represents a specific tag for epigenetic transcriptional repression. The silencing mechanism via DNA CpNpG methylation requires the targeting of chromomethylase CMT3 to methylated histones, probably through an interaction with an HP1-like adapter. By its function, KYP is directly required for the maintenance of the DNA CpNpG and asymmetric methylation. Involved in the silencing of transpo
   3095..3113    -  promoter       T7 promoter: promoter for bacteriophage T7 RNA polymerase
   3115..3267    +  CDS            lacZα (fragment): LacZα fragment of β-galactosidase; lacZ fragment
   3273..3372    -  misc_feature   bom (fragment): basis of mobility region from pBR322
   3474..14      -  CDS            rop (fragment) (across the origin): Rop protein, which maintains plasmids at low copy number; rop
