[The description below was written by a language model from this plasmid's Addgene catalogue record and pLannotate feature annotations shown in this document.]
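Description:
pJL032 is a small, high-copy Golden Gate entry plasmid built on a pUC19 backbone (about 3.5 kb in total) and maintained in E. coli. It replicates from the ColE1/pUC-type origin and is selected with ampicillin through the bla β-lactamase gene and its native promoter. The feature table also shows the usual remnants of the pUC cloning region: a lacI fragment, CAP binding site, lac promoter and operator, and a lacZα fragment. Short bom and rop fragments were also detected. SP6 and T7 phage promoters flank the insert in convergent orientation. The record assigns them no particular role in this module.

The payload is an 807 bp coding segment for the SET catalytic domain of Arabidopsis thaliana KYP (KRYPTONITE, also known as SUVH4/SDG33). KYP is a histone H3 lysine 9 methyltransferase whose mark is associated with transcriptional repression. It is also linked to maintenance of non-CG DNA methylation and to transposon silencing. The fragment is bracketed by two BsaI sites, so this type IIS enzyme releases it with the overhangs that define the GreenGate D–E position. In the GreenGate plant cloning system this slot is normally used for a C-terminal tag or fusion partner. The plasmid has no plant promoter, terminator or plant selection marker, so it serves as a donor part rather than an expression vector. The SET domain is intended to be assembled with other GreenGate modules into a plant destination vector. According to the associated publication, it belongs to a toolkit for CRISPR-based targeted transcriptional and epigenetic regulation in plants, where such a domain would serve as a candidate repressive effector. The record does not itself specify the fusion partners.
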