Addgene plasmid #122855: pJL032
Purpose: KYP SET domain with GreenGate D-E flanking sequences
Depositing lab: Markus Schmid. Depositing organization: Umea University. Publication: CRISPR-based tools for targeted transcriptional and epigenetic regulation in plants. Lee JE, Neumann M, Duro DI, Schmid M. PLoS One. 2019 Sep 26;14(9):e0222778. doi: 10.1371/journal.pone.0222778. eCollection 2019. PubMed 31557222.
Backbone
  Vector backbone: pUC19
  Backbone size w/o insert (bp): 2688
  Total vector size (bp): 3495
  Vector type: Golden Gate compatible cloning vector
Growth in bacteria
  Bacterial resistance: Ampicillin, 100 μg/mL
  Growth temperature: 37°C
  Growth strain: DH5alpha
  Copy number: High Copy
Gene/Insert
  Gene/Insert name: SET catalytic domain of KYP H3K9 histone methyltransferase
  Species: A. thaliana (mustard weed)
  Insert size (bp): 807
Terms and licenses: Academic/Nonprofit Terms; Industry Terms: Not Available to Industry
Depositor comments: Plasmid is designed for Golden Gate cloning using the enzyme BsaI. Plasmid Features (listed as bp in full plasmid sequence): BsaI site #1 = 2241-2246bp KYP coding sequence = 2254-3060bp BsaI site #2 = 3066-3071bp
How to cite: pJL032 was a gift from Markus Schmid (Addgene plasmid # 122855 ; http://n2t.net/addgene:122855 ; RRID:Addgene_122855)
